Addgene plasmid #17329: pTSA-C
Depositing lab: Takeshi Sano. Depositing organization: Boston University Medical Campus. Publication: A streptavidin mutant useful for directed immobilization on solid surfaces. Reznik GO, Vajda S, Cantor CR, Sano T. Bioconjug Chem. . 12(6):1000-4. 10.1021/bc015507t PubMed 11716692.
Backbone
  Vector backbone: pET-3a
  Backbone manufacturer: Novagen
  Backbone size w/o insert (bp): 4600
  Vector type: Bacterial Expression
Growth in bacteria
  Bacterial resistance: Ampicillin, 100 μg/mL
  Growth temperature: 37°C
  Growth strain: DH5alpha
  Copy number: Low Copy
Gene/Insert
  Gene/Insert name: streptavidin (alt name: Stv-C)
  Species: Streptomyces avidinii
  Insert size (bp): 400
  Mutation: Truncated to include only amino acids 16-133 of mature streptavidin. Following Val133, a six-residue immobilization sequence (Gly-Gly-Ser-Gly-Cys-Pro) was added.
  GenBank ID: X03591
  Cloning method: Restriction Enzyme; 5′ cloning site NdeI (not destroyed); 3′ cloning site BamHI (not destroyed)
  Sequencing primers: 5′ T7
Terms and licenses: Academic/Nonprofit Terms; Industry Terms: Not Available to Industry
Depositor comments: A PCR-based site-directed mutagenesis method was used to modify the coding sequence of pTSA-13. A DNA sequence encoding six amino acid residues with a translation termination codon, GGT GGT TCT GGT TGC CCG TAG (Gly-Gly-Ser-Gly-Cys-Pro-Stop), was fused to the codon for Val-133 (GTG). The entire coding sequence was cloned between the NdeI and BamHI sites of the plasmid pET-3a under the control of the promoter of bacteriophage T7.
How to cite: pTSA-C was a gift from Takeshi Sano (Addgene plasmid # 17329 ; http://n2t.net/addgene:17329 ; RRID:Addgene_17329)
