[The description below was written by a language model from this plasmid's Addgene catalogue record.]
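Description:
pTSA-C is a bacterial expression plasmid built on the Novagen pET-3a backbone (about 4.6 kb without insert) that encodes an engineered core streptavidin from Streptomyces avidinii, referred to as Stv-C. It carries ampicillin resistance for selection in E. coli and is recorded as a low-copy plasmid propagated in a standard cloning strain. No feature table accompanies the record, so details of the replication origin and other backbone elements are not listed beyond what the pET-3a designation implies.

The insert of roughly 400 bp sits between the NdeI and BamHI sites, both of which are retained, placing the coding sequence under the control of the bacteriophage T7 promoter. Expression therefore depends on a host that supplies T7 RNA polymerase. The coding sequence was derived by PCR-based site-directed mutagenesis of an earlier construct, pTSA-13. It encodes a truncated protein comprising only residues 16 to 133 of mature streptavidin. A short six-residue tail, made of a flexible glycine/serine linker followed by cysteine and proline, is fused directly after Val133 and is followed by a stop codon.

According to the record and the associated publication title, this tail serves as an immobilization sequence. The added C-terminal cysteine presumably provides a thiol handle for site-directed attachment of the protein to solid surfaces, though the record does not spell out the coupling chemistry. The plasmid is used to produce this streptavidin variant recombinantly for oriented immobilization and biotin-capture applications.
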