>Addgene plasmid #17329 | pTSA-C | addgene partial sequence | sequence record 23255 | 17329 with T7
TTAAGAAGGAGATATACATATGGGCATCACCGGCACCTGGTACAACCAGCTCGGCTCGACCTTCATCGTG
ACCGCGGGCGCCGACGGCGCCCTGACCGGAACCTACGAGTCGGCCGTCGGCAACGCCGAGAGCCGCTACG
TCCTGACCGGTCGTTACGACAGCGCCCCGGCCACCGACGGCAGCGGCACCGCCCTCGGTTGGACGGTGGC
CTGGAAGAATAACTACCGCAACGCCCACTCCGCGACCACGTGGAGCGGCCAGTACGTCGGCGGCGCCGAG
GCGAGGATCAACACCCAGTGGCTGCTGACCTCCGGCACCACCGAGGCCAACGCCTGGAAGTCCACGCTGG
TCGGCCACGACACCTTCACCAAGGTGGGTGGTTCTGGTTGCCCGTAGGGATCCGGCTGCTAACAAAGCCC
GAAAGGAAGCTGAGTTGGCTGCTGCCACCGCTGAGCAATAACTAGCATAACCCCTTGGGGCCTCTAAACG
GGTCTTGAGGGGTTTTTTGCTGAAAGGAGGAACTATATCCGGATATCCACAGGACGGGTGTGGTCGCCAT
GATCGCGTAGTCGATAGTGGCTCCAAGTAGCGAAGCGAGCAGGACTGGGCGGCGG
